>Addgene plasmid #47137 | TAL3418 | depositor partial sequence | sequence record 67224 | Insert sequence
ATGGACTACAAAGACCATGACGGTGATTATAAAGATCATGACATCGATTACAAGGATGACGATGACAAGA
TGGCCCCCAAGAAGAAGAGGAAGGTGGGCATTCACCGCGGGGTACCTATGGTGGACTTGAGGACACTCGG
TTATTCGCAACAGCAACAGGAGAAAATCAAGCCTAAGGTCAGGAGCACCGTCGCGCAACACCACGAGGCG
CTTGTGGGGCATGGCTTCACTCATGCGCATATTGTCGCGCTTTCACAGCACCCTGCGGCGCTTGGGACGG
TGGCTGTCAAATACCAAGATATGATTGCGGCCCTGCCCGAAGCCACGCACGAGGCAATTGTAGGGGTCGG
TAAACAGTGGTCGGGAGCGCGAGCACTTGAGGCGCTGCTGACTGTGGCGGGTGAGCTTAGGGGGCCTCCG
CTCCAGCTCGACACCGGGCAGCTGCTGAAGATCGCGAAGAGAGGGGGAGTAACAGCGGTAGAGGCAGTGC
ACGCCTGGCGCAATGCGCTCACCGGGGCCCCCTTGAACCTGACCCCAGACCAGGTAGTCGCAATCGCGAA
CAATAATGGGGGAAAGCAAGCCCTGGAAACCGTGCAAAGGTTGTTGCCGGTCCTTTGTCAAGACCACGGC
CTTACACCGGAGCAAGTCGTGGCCATTGCAAGCAACATCGGTGGCAAACAGGCTCTTGAGACGGTTCAGA
GACTTCTCCCAGTTCTCTGTCAAGCCCACGGGCTGACTCCCGATCAAGTTGTAGCGATTGCGTCGAACAT
TGGAGGGAAACAAGCATTGGAGACTGTCCAACGGCTCCTTCCCGTGTTGTGTCAAGCCCACGGTTTGACG
CCTGCACAAGTGGTCGCCATCGCCAACAACAACGGCGGTAAGCAGGCGCTGGAAACAGTACAGCGCCTGC
TGCCTGTACTGTGCCAGGATCATGGACTGACCCCAGACCAGGTAGTCGCAATCGCGAACAATAATGGGGG
AAAGCAAGCCCTGGAAACCGTGCAAAGGTTGTTGCCGGTCCTTTGTCAAGACCACGGCCTTACACCGGAG
CAAGTCGTGGCCATTGCATCCCACGACGGTGGCAAACAGGCTCTTGAGACGGTTCAGAGACTTCTCCCAG
TTCTCTGTCAAGCCCACGGGCTGACTCCCGATCAAGTTGTAGCGATTGCGTCGCATGACGGAGGGAAACA
AGCATTGGAGACTGTCCAACGGCTCCTTCCCGTGTTGTGTCAAGCCCACGGTTTGACGCCTGCACAAGTG
GTCGCCATCGCCTCCAATATTGGCGGTAAGCAGGCGCTGGAAACAGTACAGCGCCTGCTGCCTGTACTGT
GCCAGGATCATGGACTGACCCCAGACCAGGTAGTCGCAATCGCGAACAATAATGGGGGAAAGCAAGCCCT
GGAAACCGTGCAAAGGTTGTTGCCGGTCCTTTGTCAAGACCACGGCCTTACACCGGAGCAAGTCGTGGCC
ATTGCATCCCACGACGGTGGCAAACAGGCTCTTGAGACGGTTCAGAGACTTCTCCCAGTTCTCTGTCAAG
CCCACGGGCTGACTCCCGATCAAGTTGTAGCGATTGCGTCGAACATTGGAGGGAAACAAGCATTGGAGAC
TGTCCAACGGCTCCTTCCCGTGTTGTGTCAAGCCCACGGTTTGACGCCTGCACAAGTGGTCGCCATCGCC
AGCCATGATGGCGGTAAGCAGGCGCTGGAAACAGTACAGCGCCTGCTGCCTGTACTGTGCCAGGATCATG
GACTGACCCCAGACCAGGTAGTCGCAATCGCGAACAATAATGGGGGAAAGCAAGCCCTGGAAACCGTGCA
AAGGTTGTTGCCGGTCCTTTGTCAAGACCACGGCCTTACACCGGAGCAAGTCGTGGCCATTGCAAGCAAC
ATCGGTGGCAAACAGGCTCTTGAGACGGTTCAGAGACTTCTCCCAGTTCTCTGTCAAGCCCACGGGCTGA
CTCCCGATCAAGTTGTAGCGATTGCGTCGCATGACGGAGGGAAACAAGCATTGGAGACTGTCCAACGGCT
CCTTCCCGTGTTGTGTCAAGCCCACGGTTTGACGCCTGCACAAGTGGTCGCCATCGCCTCCAATATTGGC
GGTAAGCAGGCGCTGGAAACAGTACAGCGCCTGCTGCCTGTACTGTGCCAGGATCATGGACTGACACCCG
AACAGGTGGTCGCCATTGCTTCCCACGACGGAGGACGGCCAGCCTTGGAG
