>Addgene plasmid #47137 | TAL3418 | addgene partial sequence | sequence record 68646 | JDS-TALEN-F 5'-TAGGGGTCGGTAAACAGTGG-3'
ACTGTGGCGGGTGAGCTTAGGGGGCCTCCGCTCCAGCTCGACACCGGGCAGCTGCTGAAGATCGCGAAGA
GAGGGGGAGTAACAGCGGTAGAGGCAGTGCACGCCTGGCGCAATGCGCTCACCGGGGCCCCCTTGAACCT
GACCCCAGACCAGGTAGTCGCAATCGCGAACAATAATGGGGGAAAGCAAGCCCTGGAAACCGTGCAAAGG
TTGTTGCCGGTCCTTTGTCAAGACCACGGCCTTACACCGGAGCAAGTCGTGGCCATTGCAAGCAACATCG
GTGGCAAACAGGCTCTTGAGACGGTTCAGAGACTTCTCCCAGTTCTCTGTCAAGCCCACGGGCTGACTCC
CGATCAAGTTGTAGCGATTGCGTCGAACATTGGAGGGAAACAAGCATTGGAGACTGTCCAACGGCTCCTT
CCCGTGTTGTGTCAAGCCCACGGTTTGACGCCTGCACAAGTGGTCGCCATCGCCAACAACAACGGCGGTA
AGCAGGCGCTGGAAACAGTACAGCGCCTGCTGCCTGTACTGTGCCAGGATCATGGACTGACCCCAGACCA
GGTAGTCGCAATCGCGAACAATAATGGGGGAAAGCAAGCCCTGGAAACCGTGCAAAGGTTGTTGCCGGTC
CTTTGTCAAGACCACGGCCTTACACCGGAGCAAGTCGTGGCCATTGCATCCCACGACGGTGGCAAACAGG
CTCTTGAGACGGTTCAGAGACTTCTCCCAGTTCTCTGTCAAGCCCACGGGCTGACTCCCGATCAAGTTGT
AGCGATTGCGTCGCATGACGGAGGGAAACAAGCATTGGAGACTGTCCAACGGCTCCTTCCCGTGTTGTGT
CAAGCCCACGGTTTGACGCCTGCACAAGTGGTCGCCATCGCCTCCAATATTGGCGGTAAGCAGGCGCTGG
AAACAGTACAGCGCCTGCTGCCTGTACTGTGCCAGGATCATGGACTGACCCCA
