[The description below was written by a language model from this plasmid's Addgene catalogue record.]
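Description:
TAL3418 is a TALEN expression plasmid built in the JDS71 backbone, a roughly 6.4 kb vector classed as mammalian expression with a T7 promoter. It is maintained in E. coli as a high-copy plasmid under ampicillin selection. The record does not include a feature table, so the origin of replication and other backbone details are not itemised. The use of a BGH reverse sequencing primer suggests that a BGH polyadenylation region lies downstream of the coding sequence.

The insert is an engineered TAL effector repeat array of about 1.4 kb, named ZebrafishCommunity-ddx26b-left. It was designed to recognise a specific 18-nucleotide site in the zebrafish ddx26b gene. The array was cloned between BsmBI sites that were destroyed in the process. BsmBI is a type IIS enzyme that cuts outside its recognition site, which allows the repeats to be joined in frame with the flanking backbone-encoded sequences. The backbone supplies an N-terminal 3X FLAG tag for detection and a C-terminal wild-type FokI nuclease domain, so the expressed protein is a complete TALEN monomer.

FokI cleaves DNA only as a dimer, so this "left" monomer is meant to be used with a matching "right" TALEN that binds the opposite strand nearby. Together they produce a double-strand break in the intervening spacer. Error-prone repair of that break can create indel mutations that disrupt ddx26b. The CMV promoter drives expression in transfected cells, while the T7 promoter permits in vitro transcription of mRNA. Transcribed mRNA fits the associated work on targeted gene disruption in zebrafish, although the record does not state a delivery method.
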