Addgene plasmid #47137: TAL3418
Depositing lab: Keith Joung. Depositing organization: Massachusetts General Hospital. Publication: Targeted gene disruption in somatic zebrafish cells using engineered TALENs. Sander JD, Cade L, Khayter C, Reyon D, Peterson RT, Joung JK, Yeh JR. Nat Biotechnol. 2011 Aug 5;29(8):697-8. doi: 10.1038/nbt.1934. PubMed 21822241.
Backbone
  Vector backbone: JDS71
  Backbone manufacturer: Addgene plasmid #32287
  Backbone size w/o insert (bp): 6447
  Vector type: Mammalian Expression ; T7
Growth in bacteria
  Bacterial resistance: Ampicillin, 100 μg/mL
  Growth temperature: 37°C
  Growth strain: XL1 Blue
  Copy number: High Copy
Gene/Insert
  Gene/Insert name: ZebrafishCommunity-ddx26b-left (alt name: ddx26b)
  Species: D. rerio (zebrafish)
  Insert size (bp): 1430
  Promoter: CMV
  Tag / fusion protein: 3X Flag (N terminal on backbone); WT FOKI (C terminal on backbone)
  Cloning method: Restriction Enzyme; 5′ cloning site BsmBI (destroyed during cloning); 3′ cloning site BsmBI (destroyed during cloning)
  Sequencing primers: 5′ CMV-F; 3′ BGH-rev
Terms and licenses: Academic/Nonprofit Terms; Industry Terms: Not Available to Industry
Depositor comments: Target binding site: TGAAGGCCAGCACGACAC It is strongly recommended that users perform a diagnostic digest to verify this plasmid prior to use. For example, a double digest of the plasmid with BamHI and KpnI should result in two bands at 2.3kb and 5.8kb.
How to cite: TAL3418 was a gift from Keith Joung (Addgene plasmid # 47137 ; http://n2t.net/addgene:47137 ; RRID:Addgene_47137)
